>Addgene plasmid #46563 | pCOCK CM-C02 | depositor partial sequence | sequence record 69412 | CM-C02 mutant promoter
TAGTTATTAATAGTAATCAATTACGGGGTCATTAGTTCATAGCCCATATATGGAGTTCCGCGTTACATAA
CTTACGGTAAATGGCCCGCCTGGCTGACCGCCCAACGACCCCCGCCCATTGACGTCAATAATGACGTATG
TTCCCATAGTAACGCCAATAGGGACTTTCCATTGACGTCAATGGGTGGAGTATTTACGGTAAACTGCCCA
CTTGGCAGTACATCAAGTGTATCATATGCCAAGTACGCCCCCTATTGACGTCAATGACGGTAAATGGCCC
GCCTGGCATTATGCCCAGTACATGACCTTATGGGACTTTCCTACTTGGCAGTACATCTACGTATTAGTCA
TCGCTATTACCATGGTGATGCGGTTTTGGCAGTACATCAATGGGCGTGGATAGCGGTTTGACTCACGGGG
ATTTCCAAGTCTCCACCCCATTGACGTCAATGGGAGTTTGTTTTGGCACCAAAATCAACGGGACTTTCCA
AAATGTCGTAACAACTCCGCCCCATTGACGCCCCCGGGCGGTAGGCGTGTACGGTGGGAGGTCTATATAA
GCAGAGCTGGTTTAGTGAACCGTCAGATC
