>Addgene plasmid #46563 | pCOCK CM-C02 | addgene partial sequence | sequence record 71506 | synth-int-R 5'-ggagtactcaccccaacagc-3'
GCACATTAACCCTCACTAAAGGGAGCTAAGCCTGCAGGTTAATAAATTTAAATCCCTATAGTGAGTCGTA
TTATTCGAACCGCGGGCCCTCTAGACTCGAGCGGCCGCCACTGTGCTGGATATCAACCACTTTGTACAAG
AAAGCTGGGTGATCTGACGGTTCACTAAACCAGCTCTGCTTATATAGACCTCCCACCGTACACGCCTACC
GCCCGGGGGCGTCAATGGGGCGGAGTTGTTACGACATTTTGGAAAGTCCCGTTGATTTTGGTGCCAAAAC
AAACTCCCATTGACGTCAATGGGGTGGAGACTTGGAAATCCCCGTGAGTCAAACCGCTATCCACGCCCAT
TGATGTACTGCCAAAACCGCATCACCATGGTAATAGCGATGACTAATACGTAGATGTACTGCCAAGTAGG
AAAGTCCCATAAGGTCATGTACTGGGCATAATGCCAGGCGGGCCATTTACCGTCATTGACGTCAATAGGG
GGCGTACTTGGCATATGATACACTTGATGTACTGCCAAGTGGGCAGTTTACCGTAAATACTCCACCCATT
GACGTCAATGGAAAGTCCCTATTGGCGTTACTATGGGAACATACGTCATTATTGACGTCAATGGGCGGGG
GTCGTTGGGCGGTCAGCCAGGCGGGCCATTTACCGTAAGTTATGTAACGCGGAACTCCATATATGGGCTA
TGAACTAATGACCCCGTAATTGATTACTATTAATAACTAAGCCTGCTTTTTTGTACAAACTTGTTGATAT
CTGCAGAATTCCACCACACTGGACTAGTGGATCCGAGCTCGGTACCAAGCTTTTTGCAAAAGCCTAGTCA
ATAATCAATGTCAACGCGTATATCTGGCCCGTACATCGCGAAGCAGCGCAAAACGCCTAACCCTAAGCAG
ATTCTTCATGCAATTGTCGGTCAAGCCT
