[The description below was written by a language model from this plasmid's Addgene catalogue record.]
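Description:
pCOCK CM-C02 is a mammalian expression and synthetic-biology plasmid of about 6.2 kb, derived from the commercial Flp-In Gateway destination vector pEF5-FRT-V5-DEST. It is maintained in E. coli as a high-copy plasmid under ampicillin selection. The backbone was reworked in three steps. The native EF1alpha promoter was removed so that the attR Gateway cassette could serve as a promoter-cloning site rather than a gene-cloning site. An IVS-EGFP cassette (an intervening sequence, i.e. an intron, followed by EGFP) was placed between the Gateway cassette and the BGH polyadenylation signal. Finally, a synthetic promoter carried between attL sites in a pDONR221 entry clone was recombined into the vector.

In this member of the series the recombined insert is a 589 bp mutant of the cytomegalovirus promoter, described as the wild-type CMV promoter with a mutated CAAT box. The exact base changes and the measured strength are not given in the record, which refers to the associated publication for them. The mutant promoter drives the intron-containing EGFP transcript, terminated by the BGH polyA, so fluorescence reports promoter activity.

The mammalian marker is a hygromycin resistance gene that lacks its own ATG start codon. It becomes functional only after Flp-mediated recombination of the plasmid's FRT site into a matching FRT site in the target cell genome, which selects for integration at that defined locus. This arrangement suits comparison of promoter variants in a constant genomic context, in keeping with the depositors' work on tuning ectopic gene expression levels with synthetic promoters. No feature table was supplied, so element positions cannot be confirmed.
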