Addgene plasmid #46563: pCOCK CM-C02
Purpose: Mammalian expression plasmid with EGFP expressed from synthetic promoter (CMVwt CAAT box mutant).
Depositing lab: Clifford Wang. Depositing organization: Stanford University. Publication: Modulating ectopic gene expression levels by using retroviral vectors equipped with synthetic promoters. Ferreira JP, Peacock RW, Lawhorn IE, Wang CL. Syst Synth Biol. 2011 Dec;5(3-4):131-8. doi: 10.1007/s11693-011-9089-0. Epub 2011 Nov 20. PubMed 23205156.
Backbone
  Vector backbone: pEF5-FRT-V5-DEST
  Backbone manufacturer: Life Technologies
  Backbone size w/o insert (bp): 7528
  Total vector size (bp): 6184
  Modifications to backbone: 1. EF1alpha promoter removed (so attR Gateway sites can be used to clone in synthetic promoters) 2. IVS-EGFP cassette inserted between attR Gateway cassette and BGH polyA 3. Synthetic promoters flanked by attL in pDONR221 (Life Technologies) vectors were used to recombine promoters into the vector resulting from modifications 1 and 2 above.
  Vector type: Mammalian Expression, Synthetic Biology
  Selectable markers: Hygromycin ; No ATG until recombines into FRT site in target cell genome
Growth in bacteria
  Bacterial resistance: Ampicillin, 100 μg/mL
  Growth temperature: 37°C
  Growth strain: XL1 Blue
  Copy number: High Copy
Gene/Insert
  Gene/Insert name: CMV mutant promoter
  Species: Cytomegalovirus viral promoter
  Insert size (bp): 589
  Mutation: Mutant version of CMV promoter (refer to Table 1 for sequence and strength information)
Terms and licenses: Academic/Nonprofit Terms; Industry Terms: Not Available to Industry
How to cite: pCOCK CM-C02 was a gift from Clifford Wang (Addgene plasmid # 46563 ; http://n2t.net/addgene:46563 ; RRID:Addgene_46563)
